Addgene plasmid #177608: pEcRF1H6
Purpose: Expresses His tagged RF1 in Escherichia coli cells
Depositing lab: Kambiz Hamadani. Depositing organization: California State University, San Marcos.
Backbone
  Vector backbone: pJL-H6
  Vector type: Bacterial Expression
Growth in bacteria
  Bacterial resistance: Ampicillin, 100 μg/mL
  Growth temperature: 37°C
  Growth strain: DH5alpha
  Copy number: High Copy
Gene/Insert
  Gene/Insert name: Release Factor 1
  Species: Escherichia coli
  Tag / fusion protein: Hexahistidine (C terminal on backbone)
  Cloning method: Ligation Independent Cloning
Terms and licenses: Academic/Nonprofit Terms; Industry Terms: Not Available to Industry
How to cite: pEcRF1H6 was a gift from Kambiz Hamadani (Addgene plasmid # 177608 ; http://n2t.net/addgene:177608 ; RRID:Addgene_177608)
