[The description below was written by a language model from this plasmid's Addgene catalogue record and pLannotate feature annotations shown in this document.]
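Description:
pEcRF1H6 is a bacterial expression plasmid of about 6.4 kb, built on the pJL-H6 backbone, for producing hexahistidine-tagged Escherichia coli release factor 1 (RF1) in E. coli. The annotated layout resembles a pET-type T7 expression vector. It replicates from a ColE1/pMB1-family origin and retains the pBR322-derived bom site and rop gene. The catalogue lists the plasmid as high copy, although rop is normally associated with reduced copy number. Selection is by ampicillin through the bla (AmpR) gene and its own promoter. An f1 origin is also present, which would allow single-stranded DNA production with helper phage. Two short tetracycline-resistance fragments are non-functional remnants of the pBR322 lineage.

The payload is the prfA coding sequence from E. coli K-12. It encodes peptide chain release factor 1, which terminates translation at UAG and UAA stop codons. The gene was inserted by ligation-independent cloning downstream of a T7 promoter, a lac operator and the strong T7 gene 10 ribosome binding site, and it is followed by a T7 terminator. A plasmid-borne lacI gene supplies lac repressor, so transcription stays repressed until IPTG is added, and expression requires a host that provides T7 RNA polymerase. The catalogue states that the backbone supplies a C-terminal hexahistidine tag. The feature table does not annotate the tag itself, showing only a short fragment matching a T7 gene 10B-derived sequence between prfA and the terminator. The His tag would allow affinity purification of recombinant RF1, but the record gives no downstream application beyond expression.
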