Features (pLannotate 1.2.2; 18 found; start..end, strand, type, name):
    956..1033    -  promoter       lacI promoter: lacI
   1041..1320    -  CDS            TcR (fragment): tetracycline efflux protein; tet; confers resistance to tetracycline
   1342..1360    +  promoter       T7 promoter: promoter for bacteriophage T7 RNA polymerase
   1361..1385    +  protein_bind   lac operator: The lac repressor binds to the lac operator to inhibit transcription in E. coli. This inhibition can be relieved by adding lactose or isopropyl-β-D-thiogalactopyranoside (IPTG). lac repressor encoded by lacI
   1400..1422    +  RBS            RBS: efficient ribosome binding site from bacteriophage T7 gene 10 (Olins and Rangwala, 1989)
   1430..2509    +  CDS            prfA: RF1_ECOLI - Also known as sueB, uar. Experimental evidence at protein level: Swiss-Prot protein existence level 1. Peptide chain release factor 1 directs the termination of translation in response to the peptide chain termination codons UAG and UAA. From Escherichia coli (strain K12).
   2537..2586    +  CDS            SET1 (fragment): solubility-enhancement tag derived from T7 phage gene 10B
   2594..2641    +  terminator     T7 terminator: transcription terminator for bacteriophage T7 RNA polymerase
   2678..3106    +  rep_origin     f1 ori (sequence partly withheld): f1 bacteriophage origin of replication; arrow indicates direction of (+) strand synthesis
   3159..3263    +  promoter       AmpR promoter: bla
   3264..4124    +  CDS            AmpR: β-lactamase; bla; confers resistance to ampicillin, carbenicillin, and related antibiotics
   4295..4883    +  rep_origin     ori: high-copy-number ColE1/pMB1/pBR322/pUC origin of replication
   5069..5208    -  misc_feature   bom: basis of mobility region from pBR322
   5310..5501    -  CDS            rop: Rop protein, which maintains plasmids at low copy number; rop
   5518..5898    +  CDS            YPB1_ECOLX: Protein predicted: Swiss-Prot protein existence level 4. From Escherichia coli.
   5970..6261    -  CDS            TcR (fragment): tetracycline efflux protein; tet; confers resistance to tetracycline
   6276..6297    -  protein_bind   CAP binding site: CAP binding activates transcription in the presence of cAMP. E. coli catabolite activator protein
   6310..955     -  CDS            lacI (across the origin): lac repressor; lacI; The lac repressor binds to the lac operator to inhibit transcription in E. coli. This inhibition can be relieved by adding lactose or isopropyl-β-D-thiogalactopyranoside (IPTG).
>Addgene plasmid #177608 | pEcRF1H6 | addgene full sequence | sequence record 351524 | Addgene NGS Result
ACAGCTGATTGCCCTTCACCGCCTGGCCCTGAGAGAGTTGCAGCAAGCGGTCCACGCTGGTTTGCCCCAG
CAGGCGAAAATCCTGTTTGATGGTGGTTAACGGCGGGATATAACATGAGCTGTCTTCGGTATCGTCGTAT
CCCACTACCGAGATATCCGCACCAACGCGCAGCCCGGACTCGGTAATGGCGCGCATTGCGCCCAGCGCCA
TCTGATCGTTGGCAACCAGCATCGCAGTGGGAACGATGCCCTCATTCAGCATTTGCATGGTTTGTTGAAA
ACCGGACATGGCACTCCAGTCGCCTTCCCGTTCCGCTATCGGCTGAATTTGATTGCGAGTGAGATATTTA
TGCCAGCCAGCCAGACGCAGACGCGCCGAGACAGAACTTAATGGGCCCGCTAACAGCGCGATTTGCTGGT
GACCCAATGCGACCAGATGCTCCACGCCCAGTCGCGTACCGTCTTCATGGGAGAAAATAATACTGTTGAT
GGGTGTCTGGTCAGAGACATCAAGAAATAACGCCGGAACATTAGTGCAGGCAGCTTCCACAGCAATGGCA
TCCTGGTCATCCAGCGGATAGTTAATGATCAGCCCACTGACGCGTTGCGCGAGAAGATTGTGCACCGCCG
CTTTACAGGCTTCGACGCCGCTTCGTTCTACCATCGACACCACCACGCTGGCACCCAGTTGATCGGCGCG
AGATTTAATCGCCGCGACAATTTGCGACGGCGCGTGCAGGGCCAGACTGGAGGTGGCAACGCCAATCAGC
AACGACTGTTTGCCCGCCAGTTGTTGTGCCACGCGGTTGGGAATGTAATTCAGCTCCGCCATCGCCGCTT
CCACTTTTTCCCGCGTTTTCGCAGAAACGTGGCTGGCCTGGTTCACCACGCGGGAAACGGTCTGATAAGA
GACACCGGCATACTCTGCGACATCGTATAACGTTACTGGTTTCACATTCACCACCCTGAATTGACTCTCT
TCCGGGCGCTATCATGCCATACCGCGAAAGGTTTTGCGCCATTCGATGGTGTCCGGGATCTCGACGCTCT
CCCTTATGCGACTCCTGCATTAGGAAGCAGCCCAGTAGTAGGTTGAGGCCGTTGAGCACCGCCGCCGCAA
GGAATGGTGCATGCAAGGAGATGGCGCCCAACAGTCCCCCGGCCACGGGGCCTGCCACCATACCCACGCC
GAAACAAGCGCTCATGAGCCCGAAGTGGCGAGCCCGATCTTCCCCATCGGTGATGTCGGCGATATAGGCG
CCAGCAACCGCACCTGTGGCGCCGGTGATGCCGGCCACGATGCGTCCGGCGTAGAGGATCGAGATCTCGA
TCCCGCGAAATTAATACGACTCACTATAGGGGAATTGTGAGCGGATAACAATTCCCCTCTAGAAATAATT
TTGTTTAACTTTAAGAAGGAGATATAAGGATGAAGCCTTCTATCGTTGCCAAACTGGAAGCCCTGCATGA
ACGCCATGAAGAAGTTCAGGCGTTGCTGGGTGACGCGCAAACTATCGCCGACCAGGAACGTTTTCGCGCA
TTATCACGCGAATATGCGCAGTTAAGTGATGTTTCGCGCTGTTTTACCGACTGGCAACAGGTTCAGGAAG
ATATCGAAACCGCACAGATGATGCTCGATGATCCTGAAATGCGTGAGATGGCGCAGGATGAACTGCGCGA
AGCTAAAGAAAAAAGCGAGCAACTGGAACAGCAATTACAGGTTCTGTTACTGCCAAAAGATCCTGATGAC
GAACGTAACGCCTTCCTCGAAGTCCGAGCCGGAACCGGCGGCGACGAAGCGGCGCTGTTCGCGGGCGATC
TGTTCCGTATGTACAGCCGTTATGCCGAAGCCCGCCGCTGGCGGGTAGAAATCATGAGCGCCAGCGAGGG
TGAACATGGTGGTTATAAAGAGATCATCGCCAAAATTAGCGGTGATGGTGTGTATGGTCGTCTGAAATTT
GAATCCGGCGGTCATCGCGTGCAACGTGTTCCTGCTACGGAATCGCAGGGTCGTATTCATACTTCTGCTT
GTACCGTTGCGGTAATGCCAGAACTGCCTGACGCAGAACTGCCGGACATCAACCCAGCAGATTTACGCAT
TGATACTTTCCGCTCGTCAGGGGCGGGTGGTCAGCACGTTAACACCACCGATTCGGCAATTCGTATTACT
CACTTGCCGACCGGGATTGTTGTTGAATGTCAGGACGAACGTTCACAACATAAAAACAAAGCTAAAGCAC
TTTCTGTTCTCGGTGCTCGCATCCACGCTGCTGAAATGGCAAAACGCCAACAGGCCGAAGCGTCTACCCG
TCGTAACCTGCTGGGGAGTGGCGATCGCAGCGACCGTAACCGTACTTACAACTTCCCGCAGGGGCGCGTT
ACCGATCACCGCATCAACCTGACGCTCTACCGCCTGGATGAAGTGATGGAAGGTAAGCTGGATATGCTGA
TTGAACCGATTATCCAGGAACATCAGGCCGACCAACTGGCGGCGTTGTCCGAGCAGGAACACCATCACCA
TCATCACTGAGATCCGGCTGCTAACAAAGCCCGAAAGGAAGCTGAGTTGGCTGCTGCCACCGCTGAGCAA
TAACTAGCATAACCCCTTGGGGCCTCTAAACGGGTCTTGAGGGGTTTTTTGCTGAAAGGAGGAACTATAT
CCGGATTGGCGAATGGG
[124 nt withheld, positions 2678-2801]
C
[91 nt withheld, positions 2803-2893]
A
[49 nt withheld, positions 2895-2943]
CCTTTGACGTTGGAGTCCACGTTCTTT
[37 nt withheld, positions 2971-3007]
ACCCTATCTCGGTCTATTCTTTTGATTTATAAGGGATTTTGCCGATTTCGGCCTATTGGTTAAAAAATGA
GCTGATTTAACAAAAATTTAACGCGAATTTTAACAAAATATTAACGCTTACAATTTAGGTGGCACTTTTC
GGGGAAATGTGCGCGGAACCCCTATTTGTTTATTTTTCTAAATACATTCAAATATGTATCCGCTCATGAG
ACAATAACCCTGATAAATGCTTCAATAATATTGAAAAAGGAAGAGTATGAGTATTCAACATTTCCGTGTC
GCCCTTATTCCCTTTTTTGCGGCATTTTGCCTTCCTGTTTTTGCTCACCCAGAAACGCTGGTGAAAGTAA
AAGATGCTGAAGATCAGTTGGGTGCACGAGTGGGTTACATCGAACTGGATCTCAACAGCGGTAAGATCCT
TGAGAGTTTTCGCCCCGAAGAACGTTTTCCAATGATGAGCACTTTTAAAGTTCTGCTATGTGGCGCGGTA
TTATCCCGTATTGACGCCGGGCAAGAGCAACTCGGTCGCCGCATACACTATTCTCAGAATGACTTGGTTG
AGTACTCACCAGTCACAGAAAAGCATCTTACGGATGGCATGACAGTAAGAGAATTATGCAGTGCTGCCAT
AACCATGAGTGATAACACTGCGGCCAACTTACTTCTGACAACGATCGGAGGACCGAAGGAGCTAACCGCT
TTTTTGCACAACATGGGGGATCATGTAACTCGCCTTGATCGTTGGGAACCGGAGCTGAATGAAGCCATAC
CAAACGACGAGCGTGACACCACGATGCCTGCAGCAATGGCAACAACGTTGCGCAAACTATTAACTGGCGA
ACTACTTACTCTAGCTTCCCGGCAACAATTAATAGACTGGATGGAGGCGGATAAAGTTGCAGGACCACTT
CTGCGCTCGGCCCTTCCGGCTGGCTGGTTTATTGCTGATAAATCTGGAGCCGGTGAGCGTGGGTCTCGCG
GTATCATTGCAGCACTGGGGCCAGATGGTAAGCCCTCCCGTATCGTAGTTATCTACACGACGGGGAGTCA
GGCAACTATGGATGAACGAAATAGACAGATCGCTGAGATAGGTGCCTCACTGATTAAGCATTGGTAACTG
TCAGACCAAGTTTACTCATATATACTTTAGATTGATTTAAAACTTCATTTTTAATTTAAAAGGATCTAGG
TGAAGATCCTTTTTGATAATCTCATGACCAAAATCCCTTAACGTGAGTTTTCGTTCCACTGAGCGTCAGA
CCCCGTAGAAAAGATCAAAGGATCTTCTTGAGATCCTTTTTTTCTGCGCGTAATCTGCTGCTTGCAAACA
AAAAAACCACCGCTACCAGCGGTGGTTTGTTTGCCGGATCAAGAGCTACCAACTCTTTTTCCGAAGGTAA
CTGGCTTCAGCAGAGCGCAGATACCAAATACTGTCCTTCTAGTGTAGCCGTAGTTAGGCCACCACTTCAA
GAACTCTGTAGCACCGCCTACATACCTCGCTCTGCTAATCCTGTTACCAGTGGCTGCTGCCAGTGGCGAT
AAGTCGTGTCTTACCGGGTTGGACTCAAGACGATAGTTACCGGATAAGGCGCAGCGGTCGGGCTGAACGG
GGGGTTCGTGCACACAGCCCAGCTTGGAGCGAACGACCTACACCGAACTGAGATACCTACAGCGTGAGCT
ATGAGAAAGCGCCACGCTTCCCGAAGGGAGAAAGGCGGACAGGTATCCGGTAAGCGGCAGGGTCGGAACA
GGAGAGCGCACGAGGGAGCTTCCAGGGGGAAACGCCTGGTATCTTTATAGTCCTGTCGGGTTTCGCCACC
TCTGACTTGAGCGTCGATTTTTGTGATGCTCGTCAGGGGGGCGGAGCCTATGGAAAAACGCCAGCAACGC
GGCCTTTTTACGGTTCCTGGCCTTTTGCTGGCCTTTTGCTCACATGTTCTTTCCTGCGTTATCCCCTGAT
TCTGTGGATAACCGTATTACCGCCTTTGAGTGAGCTGATACCGCTCGCCGCAGCCGAACGACCGAGCGCA
GCGAGTCAGTGAGCGAGGAAGCGGAAGAGCGCCTGATGCGGTATTTTCTCCTTACGCATCTGTGCGGTAT
TTCACACCGCAATGGTGCACTCTCAGTACAATCTGCTCTGATGCCGCATAGTTAAGCCAGTATACACTCC
GCTATCGCTACGTGACTGGGTCATGGCTGCGCCCCGACACCCGCCAACACCCGCTGACGCGCCCTGACGG
GCTTGTCTGCTCCCGGCATCCGCTTACAGACAAGCTGTGACCGTCTCCGGGAGCTGCATGTGTCAGAGGT
TTTCACCGTCATCACCGAAACGCGCGAGGCAGCTGCGGTAAAGCTCATCAGCGTGGTCGTGAAGCGATTC
ACAGATGTCTGCCTGTTCATCCGCGTCCAGCTCGTTGAGTTTCTCCAGAAGCGTTAATGTCTGGCTTCTG
ATAAAGCGGGCCATGTTAAGGGCGGTTTTTTCCTGTTTGGTCACTGATGCCTCCGTGTAAGGGGGATTTC
TGTTCATGGGGGTAATGATACCGATGAAACGAGAGAGGATGCTCACGATACGGGTTACTGATGATGAACA
TGCCCGGTTACTGGAACGTTGTGAGGGTAAACAACTGGCGGTATGGATGCGGCGGGACCAGAGAAAAATC
ACTCAGGGTCAATGCCAGCGCTTCGTTAATACAGATGTAGGTGTTCCACAGGGTAGCCAGCAGCATCCTG
CGATGCAGATCCGGAACATAATGGTGCAGGGCGCTGACTTCCGCGTTTCCAGACTTTACGAAACACGGAA
ACCGAAGACCATTCATGTTGTTGCTCAGGTCGCAGACGTTTTGCAGCAGCAGTCGCTTCACGTTCGCTCG
CGTATCGGTGATTCATTCTGCTAACCAGTAAGGCAACCCCGCCAGCCTAGCCGGGTCCTCAACGACAGGA
GCACGATCATGCGCACCCGTGGGGCCGCCATGCCGGCGATAATGGCCTGCTTCTCGCCGAAACGTTTGGT
GGCGGGACCAGTGACGAAGGCTTGAGCGAGGGCGTGCAAGATTCCGAATACCGCAAGCGACAGGCCGATC
ATCGTCGCGCTCCAGCGAAAGCGGTCCTCGCCGAAAATGACCCAGAGCGCTGCCGGCACCTGTCCTACGA
GTTGCATGATAAAGAAGACAGTCATAAGTGCGGCGACGATAGTCATGCCCCGCGCCCACCGGAAGGAGCT
GACTGGGTTGAAGGCTCTCAAGGGCATCGGTCGAGATCCCGGTGCCTAATGAGTGAGCTAACTTACATTA
ATTGCGTTGCGCTCACTGCCCGCTTTCCAGTCGGGAAACCTGTCGTGCCAGCTGCATTAATGAATCGGCC
AACGCGCGGGGAGAGGCGGTTTGCGTATTGGGCGCCAGGGTGGTTTTTCTTTTCACCAGTGAGACGGGCA
