>Addgene plasmid #177608 | pEcRF1H6 | depositor partial sequence | sequence record 344517 | E. coli Release Factor 1 cDNA insert
ATGAAGCCTTCTATCGTTGCCAAACTGGAAGCCCTGCATGAACGCCATGAAGAAGTTCAGGCGTTGCTGG
GTGACGCGCAAACTATCGCCGACCAGGAACGTTTTCGCGCATTATCACGCGAATATGCGCAGTTAAGTGA
TGTTTCGCGCTGTTTTACCGACTGGCAACAGGTTCAGGAAGATATCGAAACCGCACAGATGATGCTCGAT
GATCCTGAAATGCGTGAGATGGCGCAGGATGAACTGCGCGAAGCTAAAGAAAAAAGCGAGCAACTGGAAC
AGCAATTACAGGTTCTGTTACTGCCAAAAGATCCTGATGACGAACGTAACGCCTTCCTCGAAGTCCGAGC
CGGAACCGGCGGCGACGAAGCGGCGCTGTTCGCGGGCGATCTGTTCCGTATGTACAGCCGTTATGCCGAA
GCCCGCCGCTGGCGGGTAGAAATCATGAGCGCCAGCGAGGGTGAACATGGTGGTTATAAAGAGATCATCG
CCAAAATTAGCGGTGATGGTGTGTATGGTCGTCTGAAATTTGAATCCGGCGGTCATCGCGTGCAACGTGT
TCCTGCTACGGAATCGCAGGGTCGTATTCATACTTCTGCTTGTACCGTTGCGGTAATGCCAGAACTGCCT
GACGCAGAACTGCCGGACATCAACCCAGCAGATTTACGCATTGATACTTTCCGCTCGTCAGGGGCGGGTG
GTCAGCACGTTAACACCACCGATTCGGCAATTCGTATTACTCACTTGCCGACCGGGATTGTTGTTGAATG
TCAGGACGAACGTTCACAACATAAAAACAAAGCTAAAGCACTTTCTGTTCTCGGTGCTCGCATCCACGCT
GCTGAAATGGCAAAACGCCAACAGGCCGAAGCGTCTACCCGTCGTAACCTGCTGGGGAGTGGCGATCGCA
GCGACCGTAACCGTACTTACAACTTCCCGCAGGGGCGCGTTACCGATCACCGCATCAACCTGACGCTCTA
CCGCCTGGATGAAGTGATGGAAGGTAAGCTGGATATGCTGATTGAACCGATTATCCAGGAACATCAGGCC
GACCAACTGGCGGCGTTGTCCGAGCAGGAATAA
